>Addgene plasmid #230279 | AiP13299 - pAAV-AiE0946m-minBG-SYFP2-P2A-3XFLAG-10aa-H2B-WPRE3-BGHpA (Alias: CN3299) | addgene full sequence | sequence record 470616 | Addgene NGS Result
TCAGCGGGTGTTGGCGGGTGTCGGGGCTGGCTTAACTATGCGGCATCAGAGCAGATTGTACTGAGAGTGC
ACCATAAAATTGTAAACGTTAATATTTTGTTAAAATTCGCGTTAAATTTTTGTTAAATCAGCTCATTTTT
TAACCAATAGACCGAAATCGGCAAAATCCCTTATAAATCAAAAGAATAGCCCGAGATAGAGT
[37 nt withheld, positions 203-239]
AAAGAACGTGGACTCCAACGTCAAAGG
[141 nt withheld, positions 267-407]
G
[46 nt withheld, positions 409-454]
A
[95 nt withheld, positions 456-550]
TATGCGGTGTGAAATACCGCACAGATGCGTAAGGAGAAAATACCGCATCAGGCGCCCCTGCAGGCAGCTG
CGCGCTCGCTCGCTCACTGAGGCCGCCCGGGCAAAGCCCGGGCGTCGGGCGACCTTTGGTCGCCCGGCCT
CAGTGAGCGAGCGAGCGCGCAGAGAGGGAGTGGCCAACTCCATCACTAGGGGTTCCTGCGGCCGCTCGGT
CCGCACGTGAGATCTCATGCCTGCTATTGTCTTCCCAATCCTCCCCCTTGCTGTCCTGCCCCACCCCACC
CCCCAGAATAGAATGACACCTACTCAGACAATGCGATGCAATTTCCTCATTTTATTAGGAAAGGACAGTG
GGAGTGGCACCTTCCAGGGTCAAGGAAGGCACGGGGGAGGGGCAAACAACAGATGGCTGGCAACTAGAAG
GCACAGTCGAAGATCTCTCGAGCCACGGAATTGTCAGTGCCCAACAGCCGAGCCCCTGTCCAGCAGCGGG
CAAGGCAGGCGGCGATGAGTTCCGCCGTGGCAAGAACTAACCAGGATTTATACAAGGAGGAGAAAATGAA
AGCCATACGGGAAGCAATAGCATGATACAAAGGCATTAAAGCAGCGTATCCACATAGCGTAAAAGGAGCA
ACATAGTTAAGAATACCAGTCAATCTTTCACAAATTTTGTAATCCAGAGGTTGATTATGATATCGAATTC
GCGGCCGCGGCGCGCCTCATTACTTAGCGCTGGTGTACTTGGTGATGGCCTTAGTACCCTCGGACACGGC
GTGCTTGGCCAACTCCCCAGGCAGCAGCAGGCGCACGGCCGTCTGGATCTCCCGGGAGGTGATGGTCGAG
CGCTTGTTGTAATGCGCCAGGCGGGAAGCCTCTCCTGCGATGCGCTCGAAAATGTCGTTCACAAACGAAT
TCATGATGCCCATGGCCTTGGACGAAATGCCGGTGTCAGGGTGGACCTGCTTCAGAACCTTGTACACATA
GATGGAATAGCTCTCCTTGCGGCTGCGCTTGCGCTTCTTGCCGCCTTTCTTCTGCGCCTTAGTCACCGCC
TTCTTGGAGCCCTTTTTCGGGGCGGGAGCAGACTTCGCTGGCTCTGGGCCTCCGGAGCCTCCAGATCTGA
GTCCGGACTTGTCATCGTCATCCTTGTAATCGATGTCATGATCTTTATAATCTCCGTCATGGTCTTTGTA
GTCTCCACTAGCACCAGGCCCTGGATTCTCCTCTACATCCCCTGCCTGTTTCAACAGTGAGAAGTTGGTA
GCACCAGAGCCCTTGTACAGCTCGTCCATGCCGAGAGTGATCCCGGCGGCGGTCACGAACTCCAGCAGGA
CCATGTGATCGCGCTTCTCGTTGGGGTCTTTGCTCAGCTTGGACTGGTAGCTCAGGTAGTGGTTGTCGGG
CAGCAGCACGGGGCCGTCGCCGATGGGGGTGTTCTGCTGGTAGTGGTCGGCGAGCTGCACGCCGCCGTCC
TCGATGTTGTGGCGGATCTTGAAGTTGGCCTTGATGCCGTTCTTCTGCTTGTCGGCGGTGATATAGACGT
TGTGGCTGTTGTAGTTGTACTCCAGCTTGTGCCCCAGGATGTTGCCGTCCTCCTTGAAGTCGATGCCCTT
CAGCTCGATGCGGTTCACCAGGGTGTCGCCCTCGAACTTCACCTCGGCGCGGGTCTTGTAGTTGCCGTCG
TCTTTGAAGAAGATGGTGCGCTCCTGGACGTAGCCTTCGGGCATGGCGGACTTGAAGAAGTCGTGCTGCT
TCATGTGGTCGGGGTAGCGGGCGAAGCACTGCACGCCGTAGCCCAGGGTGGTCACGAGGGTGGGCCAGGG
CACGGGCAGCTTGCCGGTGGTGCAGATCAGCTTCAGGGTCAGCTTGCCGTAGGTGGCATCGCCCTCGCCC
TCGCCGGACACGCTGAACTTGTGGCCGTTGACATCGCCGTCCAGCTCGACCAGGATGGGCACCACCCCGG
TGAACAGCTCCTCGCCCTTGGAGACCATGGTGGCGACCGGTAGCGCTAGCTTCGAAAGATCTGGATCCCA
GAAGCAAATGTAAGCAATAGATGGCTCTGCCCTGACTTTTATGCCCAGCCCGAGCTCGTCTGTGGACTTA
CTGAATGCTTTATCTACTATTATGGTGTTCCATGCAACACTGCTTCTGACCAAGAACTTACTTTACAAAA
ACAAAAACAAAAAAATAAAAACCATGGAGATGGGCCAAAGCTCACAGCCTTCATGGGTTTACCATATGTG
CCACCACTCGAGGCAGTTAGCTGACAGAACAGTGAAATAGATTTTTGAAGACTCAGTTACAATGCCATAT
GGCTGGCAACACCTTGAAGGACTGTAGCAAGCTTTTCCAAAAGGCTCCAGATGCTAGAATCAGCACACAA
TCTGGGTTGGTCCTTCCCTAGCATCTTCTCCCAGACTCAGGAAGCAAGGGCAGACATAGGACTTCCACTC
TGCCACTAGTTTCCCGTTCCTGGGGTACTTTTCTCTGCTTGTGTAAGATTCCTCACTCCTGGAAAAAAAA
AAGGGAAAACTTGAGAATAATTCCTTCAAACTGAAAGTTAATGTGTTCATCTGGGTGTTTGAGGCTCTAC
GCGTGCGGCCGCAGGAACCCCTAGTGATGGAGTTGGCCACTCCCTCTCTGCGCGCTCGCTCGCTCACTGA
GGCCGGGCGACCAAAGGTCGCCCGACGCCCGGGCGGCCTCAGTGAGCGAGCGAGCGCGCAGCTGCCTGCA
GGACATGTGAGCAAAAGGCCAGCAAAAGGCCAGGAACCGTAAAAAGGCCGCGTTGCTGGCGTTTTTCCAT
AGGCTCCGCCCCCCTGACGAGCATCACAAAAATCGACGCTCAAGTCAGAGGTGGCGAAACCCGACAGGAC
TATAAAGATACCAGGCGTTTCCCCCTGGAAGCTCCCTCGTGCGCTCTCCTGTTCCGACCCTGCCGCTTAC
CGGATACCTGTCCGCCTTTCTCCCTTCGGGAAGCGTGGCGCTTTCTCATAGCTCACGCTGTAGGTATCTC
AGTTCGGTGTAGGTCGTTCGCTCCAAGCTGGGCTGTGTGCACGAACCCCCCGTTCAGCCCGACCGCTGCG
CCTTATCCGGTAACTATCGTCTTGAGTCCAACCCGGTAAGACACGACTTATCGCCACTGGCAGCAGCCAC
TGGTAACAGGATTAGCAGAGCGAGGTATGTAGGCGGTGCTACAGAGTTCTTGAAGTGGTGGCCTAACTAC
GGCTACACTAGAAGAACAGTATTTGGTATCTGCGCTCTGCTGAAGCCAGTTACCTTCGGAAAAAGAGTTG
GTAGCTCTTGATCCGGCAAACAAACCACCGCTGGTAGCGGTGGTTTTTTTGTTTGCAAGCAGCAGATTAC
GCGCAGAAAAAAAGGATCTCAAGAAGATCCTTTGATCTTTTCTACGGGGTCTGACGCTCAGTGGAACGAA
AACTCACGTTAAGGGATTTTGGTCATGAGATTATCAAAAAGGATCTTCACCTAGATCCTTTTAAATTAAA
AATGAAGTTTTAAATCAATCTAAAGTATATATGAGTAAACTTGGTCTGACAGTTACCAATGCTTAATCAG
TGAGGCACCTATCTCAGCGATCTGTCTATTTCGTTCATCCATAGTTGCCTGACTCCCCGTCGTGTAGATA
ACTACGATACGGGAGGGCTTACCATCTGGCCCCAGTGCTGCAATGATACCGCGAGACCCACGCTCACCGG
CTCCAGATTTATCAGCAATAAACCAGCCAGCCGGAAGGGCCGAGCGCAGAAGTGGTCCTGCAACTTTATC
CGCCTCCATCCAGTCTATTAATTGTTGCCGGGAAGCTAGAGTAAGTAGTTCGCCAGTTAATAGTTTGCGC
AACGTTGTTGCCATTGCTACAGGCATCGTGGTGTCACGCTCGTCGTTTGGTATGGCTTCATTCAGCTCCG
GTTCCCAACGATCAAGGCGAGTTACATGATCCCCCATGTTGTGCAAAAAAGCGGTTAGCTCCTTCGGTCC
TCCGATCGTTGTCAGAAGTAAGTTGGCCGCAGTGTTATCACTCATGGTTATGGCAGCACTGCATAATTCT
CTTACTGTCATGCCATCCGTAAGATGCTTTTCTGTGACTGGTGAGTACTCAACCAAGTCATTCTGAGAAT
AGTGTATGCGGCGACCGAGTTGCTCTTGCCCGGCGTCAATACGGGATAATACCGCGCCACATAGCAGAAC
TTTAAAAGTGCTCATCATTGGAAAACGTTCTTCGGGGCGAAAACTCTCAAGGATCTTACCGCTGTTGAGA
TCCAGTTCGATGTAACCCACTCGTGCACCCAACTGATCTTCAGCATCTTTTACTTTCACCAGCGTTTCTG
GGTGAGCAAAAACAGGAAGGCAAAATGCCGCAAAAAAGGGAATAAGGGCGACACGGAAATGTTGAATACT
CATACTCTTCCTTTTTCAATATTATTGAAGCATTTATCAGGGTTATTGTCTCATGAGCGGATACATATTT
GAATGTATTTAGAAAAATAAACAAATAGGGGTTCCGCGCACATTTCCCCGAAAAGTGCCACCTGACGTCT
AAGAAACCATTATTATCATGACATTAACCTATAAAAATAGGCGTATCACGAGGCCCTTTCGTCTCGCGCG
TTTCGGTGATGACGGTGAAAACCTCTGACACATGCAGCTCCCGGAGACGGTCACAGCTTGTCTGTAAGCG
GATGCCGGGAGCAGACAAGCCCGTCAGGGCGCG
Features (pLannotate 1.2.2; 16 found; start..end, strand, type, name):
     27..76      +  misc_feature   bom (fragment): basis of mobility region from pBR322
     77..532     -  rep_origin     f1 ori (sequence partly withheld): f1 bacteriophage origin of replication; arrow indicates direction of (+) strand synthesis
    551..602     +  misc_feature   bom (fragment): basis of mobility region from pBR322
    607..747     -  repeat_region  AAV2 ITR: inverted terminal repeat of adeno-associated virus serotype 2 inverted
    865..976     -  polyA_signal   bGH poly(A) signal: bovine growth hormone polyadenylation signal
    993..1073    -  misc_feature   WPRE (fragment): woodchuck hepatitis virus posttranscriptional regulatory element
   1079..1236    -  misc_feature   WPRE (fragment): woodchuck hepatitis virus posttranscriptional regulatory element
   1270..1647    -  CDS            H2B: human histone H2B; HIST1H2BJ
   1678..1743    -  CDS            3xFLAG: three tandem FLAG® epitope tags, followed by an enterokinase cleavage site
   1822..2538    -  CDS            SYFP2: SYFP2 is a basic (constitutively fluorescent) yellow fluorescent protein published in 2006, derived from Aequorea victoria. It is reported to be a very rapidly-maturing monomer with moderate acid sensitivity.
   3188..3215    -  repeat_region  AAV2 ITR (fragment): inverted terminal repeat of adeno-associated virus serotype 2 inverted
   3244..3271    -  repeat_region  AAV2 ITR (fragment): inverted terminal repeat of adeno-associated virus serotype 2 inverted
   3344..3932    -  rep_origin     ori: high-copy-number ColE1/pMB1/pBR322/pUC origin of replication
   4103..4963    -  CDS            AmpR: β-lactamase; bla; confers resistance to ampicillin, carbenicillin, and related antibiotics
   4964..5068    -  promoter       AmpR promoter: bla
   5163..5198    +  CDS            rop (fragment): Rop protein, which maintains plasmids at low copy number; rop
