[The description below was written by a language model from this plasmid's Addgene catalogue record and pLannotate feature annotations shown in this document.]
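Description:
AiP13299 - pAAV-AiE0946m-minBG-SYFP2-P2A-3XFLAG-10aa-H2B-WPRE3-BGHpA (alias CN3299) is a 5,273 nt AAV transfer plasmid built on a pAAV2 backbone, intended for packaging into recombinant adeno-associated virus and delivery to brain tissue. In bacteria it is maintained through a high-copy ColE1/pUC-type origin and selected with ampicillin via the β-lactamase gene and its own promoter. An f1 phage origin and short remnants of the pBR322 bom and rop regions are also present in the backbone. The expression cassette lies between AAV2 inverted terminal repeats, which provide the signals for genome replication and encapsidation. The annotation finds one complete ITR and only short fragments of the other, which may reflect the difficulty of sequencing and annotating these repeats rather than a true truncation.

The payload is an enhancer-reporter cassette. AiE0946m, an enhancer sequence designed to direct expression in specific populations of brain cells, is placed upstream of the minimal beta-globin promoter (minBG), which has little activity on its own, so expression depends on the enhancer. Neither element is annotated in the feature table, but an unannotated stretch between SYFP2 and the ITR fragments is where they would be expected. The transcript encodes the monomeric yellow fluorescent protein SYFP2, followed by a P2A self-cleaving peptide and a 3xFLAG tag joined through a 10-amino-acid linker to human histone H2B. This gives a cytoplasmic fluorescent label plus a separate, epitope-tagged nuclear marker in the same cells. A shortened WPRE (WPRE3) enhances transcript expression and a bovine growth hormone polyadenylation signal terminates the message. The construct belongs to a suite of enhancer AAVs for genetic access to cortical cell types. The record does not state which cell population this enhancer targets.
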