Addgene plasmid #230279: AiP13299 - pAAV-AiE0946m-minBG-SYFP2-P2A-3XFLAG-10aa-H2B-WPRE3-BGHpA (Alias: CN3299)
Purpose: AiE0946m is an enhancer sequence, designed to drive AAV-mediated transgene expression in specific populations of brain cells
Depositing lab: Allen Institute for Brain Science & Boaz Levi. Depositing organization: Allen Institute. Publication: A suite of enhancer AAVs and transgenic mouse lines for genetic access to cortical cell types. Ben-Simon Y, Hooper M, Narayan S, Daigle TL, Dwivedi D, Way SW, Oster A, Stafford DA, Mich JK, Taormina MJ, Martinez RA, Opitz-Araya X, Roth JR, Alexander JR, Allen S, Amster A, Arbuckle J, Ayala A, Baker PM, Bakken TE, Barcelli T, Barta S, Bendrick J, Bertagnolli D, Bielstein C, Bishwakarma P, Bowlus J, Boyer G, Brouner K, Casian B, Casper T, Chakka AB, Chakrabarty R, Chance RK, Chavan S, Clark M, Colbert K, Collman F, Daniel S, Departee M, DiValentin P, Donadio N, Dotson N, Egdorf T, Fliss T, Gabitto M, Garcia J, Gary A, Gasperini M, Gloe J, Goldy J, Gore BB, Graybuck L, Greisman N, Haeseleer F, Halterman C, Haradon Z, Hastings SD, Helback O, Ho W, Hockemeyer D, Huang C, Huff S, Hunker A, Johansen N, Jones D, Juneau Z, Kalmbach B, Kannan M, Khem S, Kussick E, Kutsal R, Larsen R, Lee C, Lee AY, Leibly M, Lenz GH, Li S, Liang E, Lusk N, Madigan Z, Malloy J, Malone J, McCue R, Melchor J, Mollenkopf T, Moosman S, Morin E, Newman D, Ng L, Ngo K, Omstead V, Otto S, Oyama A, Pena N, Pham T, Phillips E, Pom CA, Potekhina L, Ransford S, Ray PL, Rette D, Reynoldson C, Rimorin C, Rocha D, Ruiz A, Sanchez REA, Sawyer L, Sedeno-Cortes A, Sevigny JP, Shapovalova N, Shepard N, Shulga L, Sigler AR, Siverts L, Soliman S, Somasundaram S, Staats B, Stewart K, Szelenyi E, Tieu M, Trader C, Tran A, van Velthoven CTJ, Walker M, Wang Y, Weed N, Wirthlin M, Wood T, Wynalda B, Yao Z, Zhou T, Ariza J, Dee N, Reding M, Ronellenfitch K, Mufti S, Sunkin SM, Smith KA, Esposito L, Waters J, Thyagarajan B, Yao S, Lein ES, Zeng H, Levi BP, Ngai J, Ting JT, Tasic B. Cell. 2025 May 16:S0092-8674(25)00513-6. doi: 10.1016/j.cell.2025.05.002. PubMed 40403729.
Backbone
  Vector backbone: pAAV2
  Vector type: AAV
Growth in bacteria
  Bacterial resistance: Ampicillin, 100 μg/mL
  Growth temperature: 37°C
  Growth strain: NEB Stable
  Copy number: High Copy
Gene/Insert
  Gene/Insert name: SYFP2-P2A-3XFLAG-10aa-H2B
  Species: Synthetic
  Promoter: minBG
  Cloning method: Gibson Cloning
Terms and licenses: Academic/Nonprofit Terms; Industry Terms: Not Available to Industry
How to cite: AiP13299 - pAAV-AiE0946m-minBG-SYFP2-P2A-3XFLAG-10aa-H2B-WPRE3-BGHpA (Alias: CN3299) was a gift from Allen Institute for Brain Science & Boaz Levi (Addgene plasmid # 230279 ; http://n2t.net/addgene:230279 ; RRID:Addgene_230279)
